>Addgene plasmid #48069 | pICH54055 | depositor full sequence | sequence record 69069 | Full Sequence
TGTGTTGTCTTCACGAAGTGGTTTAAACTATCAGTGTTTGACAGGATATATTGGCGGGTAAACCTAAGAG
AAAAGAGCGTTTATTAGAATAATCGGATATTTAAAAGGGCGTGAAAAGGTTTATCCGTTCGTCCATTTGT
ATGTGCATGCCAACCACAGGGTTCCCCAGATCAGGCGCTGGCTGCTGAACCCCCAGCCGGAACTGACCCC
ACAAGGCCCTAGCGTTTGCAATGCACCAGGTCATCATTGACCCAGGCGTGTTCCACCAGGCCGCTGCCTC
GCAACTCTTCGCAGGCTTCGCCGACCTGCTCGCGCCACTTCTTCACGCGGGTGGAATCCGATCCGCACAT
GAGGCGGAAGGTTTCCAGCTTGAGCGGGTACGGCTCCCGGTGCGAGCTGAAATAGTCGAACATCCGTCGG
GCCGTCGGCGACAGCTTGCGGTACTTCTCCCATATGAATTTCGTGTAGTGGTCGCCAGCAAACAGCACGA
CGATTTCCTCGTCGATCAGGACCTGGCAACGGGACGTTTTCTTGCCACGGTCCAGGACGCGGAAGCGGTG
CAGCAGCGACACCGATTCCAGGTGCCCAACGCGGTCGGACGTGAAGCCCATCGCCGTCGCCTGTAGGCGC
GACAGGCATTCCTCGGCCTTCGTGTAATACCGGCCATTGATCGACCAGCCCAGGTCCTGGCAAAGCTCGT
AGAACGTGAAGGTGATCGGCTCGCCGATAGGGGTGCGCTTCGCGTACTCCAACACCTGCTGCCACACCAG
TTCGTCATCGTCGGCCCGCAGCTCGACGCCGGTGTAGGTGATCTTCACGTCCTTGTTGACGTGGAAAATG
ACCTTGTTTTGCAGCGCCTCGCGCGGGATTTTCTTGTTGCGCGTGGTGAACAGGGCAGAGCGGGCCGTGT
CGTTTGGCATCGCTCGCATCGTGTCCGGCCACGGCGCAATATCGAACAAGGAAAGCTGCATTTCCTTGAT
CTGCTGCTTCGTGTGTTTCAGCAACGCGGCCTGCTTGGCCTCGCTGACCTGTTTTGCCAGGTCCTCGCCG
GCGGTTTTTCGCTTCTTGGTCGTCATAGTTCCTCGCGTGTCGATGGTCATCGACTTCGCCAAACCTGCCG
CCTCCTGTTCAAGACGACGCGAACGCTCCACGGCGGCCGATGGCGCGGGCAGGGCAGGGGGAGCCAGTTG
CACGCTGTCGCGCTCGATCTTGGCCGTAGCTTGCTGGACCATCGAGCCGACGGACTGGAAGGTTTCGCGG
GGCGCACGCATGACGGTGCGGCTTGCGATGGTTTCGGCATCCTCGGCGGAAAACCCCGCGTCGATCAGTT
CTTGCCTGTATGCCTTCCGGTCAAACGTCCGATTCATTCACCCTCCTTGCGGGATTGCCCCGACTCACGC
CGGGGCAATGTGCCCTTATTCCTGATTTGACCCGCCTGGTGCCTTGGTGTCCAGATAATCCACCTTATCG
GCAATGAAGTCGGTCCCGTAGACCGTCTGGCCGTCCTTCTCGTACTTGGTATTCCGAATCTTGCCCTGCA
CGAATACCAGCGACCCCTTGCCCAAATACTTGCCGTGGGCCTCGGCCTGAGAGCCAAAACACTTGATGCG
GAAGAAGTCGGTGCGCTCCTGCTTGTCGCCGGCATCGTTGCGCCACATCTAGGATCTGCCAGGAACCGTA
AAAAGGCCGCGTTGCTGGCGTTTTTCCATAGGCTCCGCCCCCCTGACGAGCATCACAAAAATCGACGCTC
AAGTCAGAGGTGGCGAAACCCGACAGGACTATAAAGATACCAGGCGTTTCCCCCTGGAAGCTCCCTCGTG
CGCTCTCCTGTTCCGACCCTGCCGCTTACCGGATACCTGTCCGCCTTTCTCCCTTCGGGAAGCGTGGCGC
TTTCTCATAGCTCACGCTGTAGGTATCTCAGTTCGGTGTAGGTCGTTCGCTCCAAGCTGGGCTGTGTGCA
CGAACCCCCCGTTCAGCCCGACCGCTGCGCCTTATCCGGTAACTATCGTCTTGAGTCCAACCCGGTAAGA
CACGACTTATCGCCACTGGCAGCAGCCACTGGTAACAGGATTAGCAGAGCGAGGTATGTAGGCGGTGCTA
CAGAGTTCTTGAAGTGGTGGCCTAACTACGGCTACACTAGAAGGACAGTATTTGGTATCTGCGCTCTGCT
GAAGCCAGTTACCTTCGGAAAAAGAGTTGGTAGCTCTTGATCCGGCAAACAAACCACCGCTGGTAGCGGT
GGTTTTTTTGTTTGCAAGCAGCAGATTACGCGCAGAAAAAAAGGATCTCAAGAAGATCCTTTGATCTTTT
CTACGGGGTCTGACGCTCAGTGGAACGAAAACTCACGTTAAGGGATTTTGGTCATGAGATTATCAAAAAG
GATCTTCACCTAGATCCTTTTAAATTAAAAATGAAGTTTTAAATCAATCTAAAGTATATATGAGTAAACT
TGGTCTGACAGTTACCAATGCTTAATCAGTGAGGCACCTATCTCAGCGATCTGTCTATTTCGTTCATCCA
TAGTTGCCTGACTCCCCGTCGTGTAGATAACTACGATACGGGAGGGCTTACCATCTGGCCCCAGTGCTGC
AATGATACCGCGAGAACCACGCTCACCGGCTCCAGATTTATCAGCAATAAACCAGCCAGCCGGAAGGGCC
GAGCGCAGAAGTGGTCCTGCAACTTTATCCGCCTCCATCCAGTCTATTAATTGTTGCCGGGAAGCTAGAG
TAAGTAGTTCGCCAGTTAATAGTTTGCGCAACGTTGTTGCCATTGCTACAGGCATCGTGGTGTCACGCTC
GTCGTTTGGTATGGCTTCATTCAGCTCCGGTTCCCAACGATCAAGGCGAGTTACATGATCCCCCATGTTG
TGCAAAAAAGCGGTTAGCTCCTTCGGTCCTCCGATCGTTGTCAGAAGTAAGTTGGCCGCAGTGTTATCAC
TCATGGTTATGGCAGCACTGCATAATTCTCTTACTGTCATGCCATCCGTAAGATGCTTTTCTGTGACTGG
TGAGTACTCAACCAAGTCATTCTGAGAATAGTGTATGCGGCGACCGAGTTGCTCTTGCCCGGCGTCAATA
CGGGATAATACCGCGCCACATAGCAGAACTTTAAAAGTGCTCATCATTGGAAAACGTTCTTCGGGGCGAA
AACTCTCAAGGATCTTACCGCTGTTGAGATCCAGTTCGATGTAACCCACTCGTGCACCCAACTGATCTTC
AGCATCTTTTACTTTCACCAGCGTTTCTGGGTGAGCAAAAACAGGAAGGCAAAATGCCGCAAAAAAGGGA
ATAAGGGCGACACGGAAATGTTGAATACTCATACTCTTCCTTTTTCAATATTATTGAAGCATTTATCAGG
GTTATTGTCTCATGAGCGGATACATATTTGAATGTATTTAGAAAAATAAACAAATAGGGGTTCCGCGCAC
GAATTGGCCAGCGCTGCCATTTTTGGGGTGAGGCCGTTCGCGGCCGAGGGGCGCAGCCCCTGGGGGGATG
GGAGGCCCGCGTTAGCGGGCCGGGAGGGTTCGAGAAGGGGGGGCACCCCCCTTCGGCGTGCGCGGTCACG
CGCACAGGGCGCAGCCCTGGTTAAAAACAAGGTTTATAAATATTGGTTTAAAAGCAGGTTAAAAGACAGG
TTAGCGGTGGCCGAAAAACGGGCGGAAACCCTTGCAAATGCTGGATTTTCTGCCTGTGGACAGCCCCTCA
AATGTCAATAGGTGCGCCCCTCATCTGTCAGCACTCTGCCCCTCAAGTGTCAAGGATCGCGCCCCTCATC
TGTCAGTAGTCGCGCCCCTCAAGTGTCAATACCGCAGGGCACTTATCCCCAGGCTTGTCCACATCATCTG
TGGGAAACTCGCGTAAAATCAGGCGTTTTCGCCGATTTGCGAGGCTGGCCAGCTCCACGTCGCCGGCCGA
AATCGAGCCTGCCCCTCATCTGTCAACGCCGCGCCGGGTGAGTCGGCCCCTCAAGTGTCAACGTCCGCCC
CTCATCTGTCAGTGAGGGCCAAGTTTTCCGCGAGGTATCCACAACGCCGGCGGCCGCGGTGTCTCGCACA
CGGCTTCGACGGCGTTTCTGGCGCGTTTGCAGGGCCATAGACGGCCGCCAGCCCAGCGGCGAGGGCAACC
AGCCCGGTGAGCGTCGCAAAGGAGATCCTGATCTGACTGATGGGCTGCCTGTATCGAGTGGTGATTTTGT
GCCGAGCTGCCGGTCGGGGAGCTGTTGGCTGGCTGGTGGCAGGATATATTGTGGTGTAAACAAATTGACG
CTTAGACAACTTAATAACACATTGCGGACGTTTTTAATGTACTGGGGTGGATGCAGTGGGCCCCACTCTG
TGAAGACAACAGACCTTTCGTGAGTGGG
Features (pLannotate 1.2.2; 8 found; start..end, strand, type, name):
     39..63      +  misc_feature   RB T-DNA repeat: right border repeat from nopaline C58 T-DNA
    175..195     -  CDS            TetR (fragment): tetracycline resistance regulatory protein; tetR
    222..1367    -  CDS            trfA: TRFA_ECOLX - Experimental evidence at protein level: Swiss-Prot protein existence level 1. Also involved in plasmid copy number control, promoting intermolecular coupling of protein bound iterons at oriV, which inhibits replication initiation. From Escherichia coli.
   1703..2291    -  rep_origin     ori: high-copy-number ColE1/pMB1/pBR322/pUC origin of replication
   2462..3322    -  CDS            AmpR: β-lactamase; bla; confers resistance to ampicillin, carbenicillin, and related antibiotics
   3323..3427    -  promoter       AmpR promoter: bla
   3514..4145    -  rep_origin     oriV: incP origin of replication
   4237..4261    +  misc_feature   LB T-DNA repeat: left border repeat from nopaline C58 T-DNA
