[The description below was written by a language model from this plasmid's Addgene catalogue record and pLannotate feature annotations shown in this document.]
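Description:
pICH54055 is an empty-backbone plasmid from the Modular Cloning (MoClo) system for standardized assembly of multigene constructs. The depositor describes it simply as a "level 2 dummy fragment". The record lists no gene or insert, and the vector type is unspecified. In MoClo-style hierarchical Golden Gate assembly, dummy modules generally act as placeholders that fill a position in an assembly where no functional gene unit is wanted, so that the compatible ends still link up. The record does not state which position or fusion sites this plasmid provides, and no type IIS restriction sites, dummy segment or cloning cassette appear in the feature table.

The backbone is self-made and derived from pBIN19 and pUC19, and the annotated sequence of about 4.4 kb reflects this hybrid origin. From the pUC side come a high-copy ColE1/pMB1-type origin and a β-lactamase gene with its own promoter, giving ampicillin selection and high-copy propagation in E. coli. From the pBIN19 binary-vector side come the broad-host-range IncP origin oriV and the trfA gene, whose product initiates replication at oriV and helps control copy number; this pair allows maintenance in hosts such as Agrobacterium. Nopaline C58-type left and right T-DNA border repeats are also present. They lie close together across the junction of the circular map, so the short interval between them is where any dummy sequence would lie, while the replication and selection functions sit outside the borders. A small tetR fragment next to trfA is most likely a non-functional remnant of the parental backbone. No plant selectable marker, promoter or reporter is annotated.
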