Addgene plasmid #48069: pICH54055
Purpose: (Empty Backbone)
Depositing lab: Sylvestre Marillonnet. Depositing organization: Leibniz Institute of Plant Biochemistry (IPB). Publication: A modular cloning system for standardized assembly of multigene constructs. Weber E, Engler C, Gruetzner R, Werner S, Marillonnet S. PLoS One. 2011 Feb 18;6(2):e16765. doi: 10.1371/journal.pone.0016765. PubMed 21364738.
Backbone
  Vector backbone: derived from pBIN19 and pUC19
  Backbone manufacturer: self-made
  Backbone size (bp): 4349
  Vector type: Unspecified
Growth in bacteria
  Bacterial resistance: Ampicillin, 100 μg/mL
  Growth temperature: 37°C
  Growth strain: DH10B
  Copy number: High Copy
Gene/Insert
  Gene/Insert name: None
Terms and licenses: Academic/Nonprofit Terms; Industry Terms: Not Available to Industry
Depositor comments: level 2 dummy fragment
How to cite: pICH54055 was a gift from Sylvestre Marillonnet (Addgene plasmid # 48069 ; http://n2t.net/addgene:48069 ; RRID:Addgene_48069)
