>Addgene plasmid #48069 | pICH54055 | addgene partial sequence | sequence record 74294 | LB-F1 5'-gtggtgtaaacaaattgacgc-3'
CATTGCGGACGTTTTTAATGTACTGGGGTGGATGCAGTGGGCCCCACTCTGTGAAGACAACAGACCTTTC
GTGAGTGGGTGTGTTGTCTTCACGAAGTGGTTTAAACTATCAGTGTTTGACAGGATATATTGGCGGGTAA
ACCTAAGAGAAAAGAGCGTTTATTAGAATAATCGGATATTTAAAAGGGCGTGAAAAGGTTTATCCGTTCG
TCCATTTGTATGTGCATGCCAACCACAGGGTTCCCCAGATCAGGCGCTGGCTGCTGAACCCCCAGCCGGA
ACTGACCCCACAAGGCCCTAGCGTTTGCAATGCACCAGGTCATCATTGACCCAGGCGTGTTCCACCAGGC
CGCTGCCTCGCAACTCTTCGCAGGCTTCGCCGACCTGCTCGCGCCACTTCTTCACGCGGGTGGAATCCGA
TCCGCACATGAGGCGGAAGGTTTCCAGCTTGAGCGGGTACGGCTCCCGGTGCGAGCTGAAATAGTCGAAC
ATCCGTCGGGCCGTCGGCGACAGCTTGCGGTACTTCTCCCATATGAATTTCGTGTAGTGGTCGCCAGCAA
ACAGCACGACGATTTCCTCGTCGATCAGGACCTGGCAACGGGACGTTTTCTTGCCACGGTCCAGGACGCG
GAAGCGGTGCAGCAGCGACACCGATTCCAGGTGCCCAACGCGGTCGGACGTGAAGCCCATCGCCGTCGCC
TGTAGGCGCGACAGGCATTCCTCGGCCTTCGTGTAATACCGGCCATTGATCGACCAGCCCAGGTCCTGGC
AAAGCTCGTAGAACGTGAAGGTGATCGGCTCGCCGATAGGGGTGCGCTTCGCGTACTCCAACACCTGCTG
CCACACCAGTTCGTCATCGTCGGCCCGCAGCTCGACGCCGGTGTAGGTGATCTTCACGTCCTTGTTGACG
TGGAAAATGACCTTGTTTTGCAGCGCCTCGCGCGGGATTTTCTTGTTGCGCGTGGTGAACAGGGCAGAGC
GGGCCGTGTCG
